>Addgene plasmid #211821 | pEJS2194-RP_PiggyBac_SpCas9ABE8e-tracrRNA-Puro | addgene full sequence | sequence record 418440 | Addgene NGS Result
CCGGTGCGGCCGCTGATCTTCAGACCTGGAGGAGGAGATATGAGGGACAATTGGAGAAGTGAATTATATA
AATATAAAGTAGTAAAAATTGAACCATTAGGAGTAGCACCCACCAAGGCAAAGAGAAGAGTGGTGCAGAG
AGAAAAAAGAGCAGTGGGAATAGGAGCTTTGTTCCTTGGGTTCTTGGGAGCAGCAGGAAGCACTATGGGC
GCAGCGTCAATGACGCTGACGGTACAGGCCAGACAATTATTGTCTGGTATAGTGCAGCAGCAGAACAATT
TGCTGAGGGCTATTGAGGCGCAACAGCATCTGTTGCAACTCACAGTCTGGGGCATCAAGCAGCTCCAGGC
AAGAATCCTGGCTGTGGAAAGATACCTAAAGGATCAACAGCTCCTGGGGATTTGGGGTTGCTCTGGAAAA
CTCATTTGCACCACTGCTGTGGGTACCCGTTACATAACTTACGGTAAATGGCCCGCCTGGCTGACCGCCC
AACGACCCCCGCCCATTGACGTCAATAGTAACGCCAATAGGGACTTTCCATTGACGTCAATGGGTGGAGT
ATTTACGGTAAACTGCCCACTTGGCAGTACATCAAGTGTATCATATGCCAAGTACGCCCCCTATTGACGT
CAATGACGGTAAATGGCCCGCCTGGCATTGTGCCCAGTACATGACCTTATGGGACTTTCCTACTTGGCAG
TACATCTACGTATTAGTCATCGCTATTACCATGGTCGAGGTGAGCCCCACGTTCTGCTTCACTCTCCCCA
TCTCCCCCCCCTCCCCACCCCCAATTTTGTATTTATTTATTTTTTAATTATTTTGTGCAGCGATGGGGGC
GGGGGGGGGGGGGGGGGGGGGGGGGGGGGGGGGGGGGGGGGGGGGGGGGGGGGGGGGGGGGGGGGGGGGG
GGGGGGGGGGGGGGCGAGGCGGAGAGGTGCGGCGGCAGCCAATCAGAGCGGCGCGCTCCGAAAGTTTCCT
TTTATGGCGAGGCGGCGGCGGCGGCGGCCCTATAAAAAGCGAAGCGCGCGGCGGGCGGGAGTCGCTGCGC
GCTGCCTTCGCCCCGTGCCCCGCTCCGCCGCCGCCTCGCGCCGCCCGCCCCGGCTCTGACTGACCGCGTT
ACTCCCACAGGTGAGCGGGCGGGACGGCCCTTCTCCTCCGGGCTGTAATTAGCTGAGCAAGAGGTAAGGG
TTTAAGGGATGGTTGGTTGGTGGGGTATTAATGTTTAATTACCTGGAGCACCTGCCTGAAATCACTTTTT
TTCAGGTTGGACCGGTGCCACCATGAAACGGACAGCCGATGGAAGCGAGTTCGAGTCACCAAAGAAGAAG
CGGAAAGTCTCTGAGGTGGAGTTTTCCCACGAGTACTGGATGAGACATGCCCTGACCCTGGCCAAGAGGG
CACGGGATGAGAGGGAGGTGCCTGTGGGAGCCGTGCTGGTGCTGAACAATAGAGTGATCGGCGAGGGCTG
GAACAGAGCCATCGGCCTGCACGACCCAACAGCCCATGCCGAAATTATGGCCCTGAGACAGGGCGGCCTG
GTCATGCAGAACTACAGACTGATTGACGCCACCCTGTACGTGACATTCGAGCCTTGCGTGATGTGCGCCG
GCGCCATGATCCACTCTAGGATCGGCCGCGTGGTGTTTGGCGTGAGGAACTCAAAAAGAGGCGCCGCAGG
CTCCCTGATGAACGTGCTGAACTACCCCGGCATGAATCACCGCGTCGAAATTACCGAGGGAATCCTGGCA
GATGAATGTGCCGCCCTGCTGTGCGATTTCTATCGGATGCCTAGACAGGTGTTCAATGCTCAGAAGAAGG
CCCAGAGCTCCATCAACTCCGGAGGATCTAGCGGAGGCTCCTCTGGCTCTGAGACACCTGGCACAAGCGA
GAGCGCAACACCTGAAAGCAGCGGGGGCAGCAGCGGGGGGTCAGACAAGAAGTACAGCATCGGCCTGGCC
ATCGGCACCAACTCTGTGGGCTGGGCCGTGATCACCGACGAGTACAAGGTGCCCAGCAAGAAATTCAAGG
TGCTGGGCAACACCGACCGGCACAGCATCAAGAAGAACCTGATCGGAGCCCTGCTGTTCGACAGCGGCGA
AACAGCCGAGGCCACCCGGCTGAAGAGAACCGCCAGAAGAAGATACACCAGACGGAAGAACCGGATCTGC
TATCTGCAAGAGATCTTCAGCAACGAGATGGCCAAGGTGGACGACAGCTTCTTCCACAGACTGGAAGAGT
CCTTCCTGGTGGAAGAGGATAAGAAGCACGAGCGGCACCCCATCTTCGGCAACATCGTGGACGAGGTGGC
CTACCACGAGAAGTACCCCACCATCTACCACCTGAGAAAGAAACTGGTGGACAGCACCGACAAGGCCGAC
CTGCGGCTGATCTATCTGGCCCTGGCCCACATGATCAAGTTCCGGGGCCACTTCCTGATCGAGGGCGACC
TGAACCCCGACAACAGCGACGTGGACAAGCTGTTCATCCAGCTGGTGCAGACCTACAACCAGCTGTTCGA
GGAAAACCCCATCAACGCCAGCGGCGTGGACGCCAAGGCCATCCTGTCTGCCAGACTGAGCAAGAGCAGA
CGGCTGGAAAATCTGATCGCCCAGCTGCCCGGCGAGAAGAAGAATGGCCTGTTCGGAAACCTGATTGCCC
TGAGCCTGGGCCTGACCCCCAACTTCAAGAGCAACTTCGACCTGGCCGAGGATGCCAAACTGCAGCTGAG
CAAGGACACCTACGACGACGACCTGGACAACCTGCTGGCCCAGATCGGCGACCAGTACGCCGACCTGTTT
CTGGCCGCCAAGAACCTGTCCGACGCCATCCTGCTGAGCGACATCCTGAGAGTGAACACCGAGATCACCA
AGGCCCCCCTGAGCGCCTCTATGATCAAGAGATACGACGAGCACCACCAGGACCTGACCCTGCTGAAAGC
TCTCGTGCGGCAGCAGCTGCCTGAGAAGTACAAAGAGATTTTCTTCGACCAGAGCAAGAACGGCTACGCC
GGCTACATTGACGGCGGAGCCAGCCAGGAAGAGTTCTACAAGTTCATCAAGCCCATCCTGGAAAAGATGG
ACGGCACCGAGGAACTGCTCGTGAAGCTGAACAGAGAGGACCTGCTGCGGAAGCAGCGGACCTTCGACAA
CGGCAGCATCCCCCACCAGATCCACCTGGGAGAGCTGCACGCCATTCTGCGGCGGCAGGAAGATTTTTAC
CCATTCCTGAAGGACAACCGGGAAAAGATCGAGAAGATCCTGACCTTCCGCATCCCCTACTACGTGGGCC
CTCTGGCCAGGGGAAACAGCAGATTCGCCTGGATGACCAGAAAGAGCGAGGAAACCATCACCCCCTGGAA
CTTCGAGGAAGTGGTGGACAAGGGCGCTTCCGCCCAGAGCTTCATCGAGCGGATGACCAACTTCGATAAG
AACCTGCCCAACGAGAAGGTGCTGCCCAAGCACAGCCTGCTGTACGAGTACTTCACCGTGTATAACGAGC
TGACCAAAGTGAAATACGTGACCGAGGGAATGAGAAAGCCCGCCTTCCTGAGCGGCGAGCAGAAAAAGGC
CATCGTGGACCTGCTGTTCAAGACCAACCGGAAAGTGACCGTGAAGCAGCTGAAAGAGGACTACTTCAAG
AAAATCGAGTGCTTCGACTCCGTGGAAATCTCCGGCGTGGAAGATCGGTTCAACGCCTCCCTGGGCACAT
ACCACGATCTGCTGAAAATTATCAAGGACAAGGACTTCCTGGACAATGAGGAAAACGAGGACATTCTGGA
AGATATCGTGCTGACCCTGACACTGTTTGAGGACAGAGAGATGATCGAGGAACGGCTGAAAACCTATGCC
CACCTGTTCGACGACAAAGTGATGAAGCAGCTGAAGCGGCGGAGATACACCGGCTGGGGCAGGCTGAGCC
GGAAGCTGATCAACGGCATCCGGGACAAGCAGTCCGGCAAGACAATCCTGGATTTCCTGAAGTCCGACGG
CTTCGCCAACAGAAACTTCATGCAGCTGATCCACGACGACAGCCTGACCTTTAAAGAGGACATCCAGAAA
GCCCAGGTGTCCGGCCAGGGCGATAGCCTGCACGAGCACATTGCCAATCTGGCCGGCAGCCCCGCCATTA
AGAAGGGCATCCTGCAGACAGTGAAGGTGGTGGACGAGCTCGTGAAAGTGATGGGCCGGCACAAGCCCGA
GAACATCGTGATCGAAATGGCCAGAGAGAACCAGACCACCCAGAAGGGACAGAAGAACAGCCGCGAGAGA
ATGAAGCGGATCGAAGAGGGCATCAAAGAGCTGGGCAGCCAGATCCTGAAAGAACACCCCGTGGAAAACA
CCCAGCTGCAGAACGAGAAGCTGTACCTGTACTACCTGCAGAATGGGCGGGATATGTACGTGGACCAGGA
ACTGGACATCAACCGGCTGTCCGACTACGATGTGGACCATATCGTGCCTCAGAGCTTTCTGAAGGACGAC
TCCATCGACAACAAGGTGCTGACCAGAAGCGACAAGAACCGGGGCAAGAGCGACAACGTGCCCTCCGAAG
AGGTCGTGAAGAAGATGAAGAACTACTGGCGGCAGCTGCTGAACGCCAAGCTGATTACCCAGAGAAAGTT
CGACAATCTGACCAAGGCCGAGAGAGGCGGCCTGAGCGAACTGGATAAGGCCGGCTTCATCAAGAGACAG
CTGGTGGAAACCCGGCAGATCACAAAGCACGTGGCACAGATCCTGGACTCCCGGATGAACACTAAGTACG
ACGAGAATGACAAGCTGATCCGGGAAGTGAAAGTGATCACCCTGAAGTCCAAGCTGGTGTCCGATTTCCG
GAAGGATTTCCAGTTTTACAAAGTGCGCGAGATCAACAACTACCACCACGCCCACGACGCCTACCTGAAC
GCCGTCGTGGGAACCGCCCTGATCAAAAAGTACCCTAAGCTGGAAAGCGAGTTCGTGTACGGCGACTACA
AGGTGTACGACGTGCGGAAGATGATCGCCAAGAGCGAGCAGGAAATCGGCAAGGCTACCGCCAAGTACTT
CTTCTACAGCAACATCATGAACTTTTTCAAGACCGAGATTACCCTGGCCAACGGCGAGATCCGGAAGCGG
CCTCTGATCGAGACAAACGGCGAAACCGGGGAGATCGTGTGGGATAAGGGCCGGGATTTTGCCACCGTGC
GGAAAGTGCTGAGCATGCCCCAAGTGAATATCGTGAAAAAGACCGAGGTGCAGACAGGCGGCTTCAGCAA
AGAGTCTATCCTGCCCAAGAGGAACAGCGATAAGCTGATCGCCAGAAAGAAGGACTGGGACCCTAAGAAG
TACGGCGGCTTCGACAGCCCCACCGTGGCCTATTCTGTGCTGGTGGTGGCCAAAGTGGAAAAGGGCAAGT
CCAAGAAACTGAAGAGTGTGAAAGAGCTGCTGGGGATCACCATCATGGAAAGAAGCAGCTTCGAGAAGAA
TCCCATCGACTTTCTGGAAGCCAAGGGCTACAAAGAAGTGAAAAAGGACCTGATCATCAAGCTGCCTAAG
TACTCCCTGTTCGAGCTGGAAAACGGCCGGAAGAGAATGCTGGCCTCTGCCGGCGAACTGCAGAAGGGAA
ACGAACTGGCCCTGCCCTCCAAATATGTGAACTTCCTGTACCTGGCCAGCCACTATGAGAAGCTGAAGGG
CTCCCCCGAGGATAATGAGCAGAAACAGCTGTTTGTGGAACAGCACAAGCACTACCTGGACGAGATCATC
GAGCAGATCAGCGAGTTCTCCAAGAGAGTGATCCTGGCCGACGCTAATCTGGACAAAGTGCTGTCCGCCT
ACAACAAGCACCGGGATAAGCCCATCAGAGAGCAGGCCGAGAATATCATCCACCTGTTTACCCTGACCAA
TCTGGGAGCCCCTGCCGCCTTCAAGTACTTTGACACCACCATCGACCGGAAGAGGTACACCAGCACCAAA
GAGGTGCTGGACGCCACCCTGATCCACCAGAGCATCACCGGCCTGTACGAGACACGGATCGACCTGTCTC
AGCTGGGAGGTGACTCTGGCGGCTCAAAAAGAACCGCCGACGGCAGCGAATTCGAGCCCAAGAAGAAGAG
GAAAGTCTAAGATCTGATAATCAACCTCTGGATTACAAAATTTGTGAAAGATTGACTGGTATTCTTAACT
ATGTTGCTCCTTTTACGCTATGTGGATACGCTGCTTTAATGCCTTTGTATCATGCTATTGCTTCCCGTAT
GGCTTTCATTTTCTCCTCCTTGTATAAATCCTGGTTAGTTCTTGCCACGGCGGAACTCATCGCCGCCTGC
CTTGCCCGCTGCTGGACAGGGGCTCGGCTGTTGGGCACTGACAATTCCGTGGTGCGACTGTGCCTTCTAG
TTGCCAGCCATCTGTTGTTTGCCCCTCCCCCGTGCCTTCCTTGACCCTGGAAGGTGCCACTCCCACTGTC
CTTTCCTAATAAAATGAGGAAATTGCATCGCATTGTCTGAGTAGGTGTCATTCTATTCTGGGGGGTGGGG
TGGGGCAGGACAGCAAGGGGGAGGATTGGGAAGACAATAGCAGGCATGCTGGGGATGCGGTGGGCTCTAT
GGCTCGAGAAAAAAAGCACCGACTCGGTGCCACTTTTTCAAGTTGATAACGGACTAGCCTTATTTTAACT
TGCTATGCTCGGTGTTTCGTCCTTTCCACAAGATATATAAAGCCAAGAAATCGAAATACTTTCAAGTTAC
GGTAAGCATATGATAGTCCATTTTAAAACATAATTTTAAAACTGCAAACTACCCAAGAAATTATTACTTT
CTACGTCACGTATTTTGTACTAATATCTTTGTGTTTACAGTCAAATTAATTCTAATTATCTCTCTAACAG
CCTTGTATCGTATATGCAAATATGAAGGAATCATGGGAAATAGGCCCTCGCGGCCGAATTCTCGACCTCG
AGACAAATGGCAGTATTCATCCACAATTTTAAAAGAAAAGGGGGGATTGGGGGGTACAGTGCAGGGGAAA
GAATAGTAGACATAATAGCAACAGACATACAAACTAAAGAATTACAAAAACAAATTACAAAAATTCAAAA
TTTTCGGGTTTATTACAGGGACAGCAGAGATCCACTTTGGCCGCGGCTCGAGGGGGTTGGGGTTGCGCCT
TTTCCAAGGCAGCCCTGGGTTTGCGCAGGGACGCGGCTGCTCTGGGCGTGGTTCCGGGAAACGCAGCGGC
GCCGACCCTGGGTCTCGCACATTCTTCACGTCCGTTCGCAGCGTCACCCGGATCTTCGCCGCTACCCTTG
TGGGCCCCCCGGCGACGCTTCCTGCTCCGCCCCTAAGTCGGGAAGGTTCCTTGCGGTTCGCGGCGTGCCG
GACGTGACAAACGGAAGCCGCACGTCTCACTAGTACCCTCGCAGACGGACAGCGCCAGGGAGCAATGGCA
GCGCGCCGACCGCGATGGGCTGTGGCCAATAGCGGCTGCTCAGCAGGGCGCGCCGAGAGCAGCGGCCGGG
AAGGGGCGGTGCGGGAGGCGGGGTGTGGGGCGGTAGTGTGGGCCCTGTTCCTGCCCGCGCGGTGTTCCGC
ATTCTGCAAGCCTCCGGAGCGCACGTCGGCAGTCGGCTCCCTCGTTGACCGAATCACCGACCTCTCTCCC
CAGGGGGATCCACCGGAGCTTACCATGACCGAGTACAAGCCCACGGTGCGCCTCGCCACCCGCGACGACG
TCCCCAGGGCCGTACGCACCCTCGCCGCCGCGTTCGCCGACTACCCCGCCACGCGCCACACCGTCGATCC
GGACCGCCACATCGAGCGGGTCACCGAGCTGCAAGAACTCTTCCTCACGCGCGTCGGGCTCGACATCGGC
AAGGTGTGGGTCGCGGACGACGGCGCCGCGGTGGCGGTCTGGACCACGCCGGAGAGCGTCGAAGCGGGGG
CGGTGTTCGCCGAGATCGGCCCGCGCATGGCCGAGTTGAGCGGTTCCCGGCTGGCCGCGCAGCAACAGAT
GGAAGGCCTCCTGGCGCCGCACCGGCCCAAGGAGCCCGCGTGGTTCCTGGCCACCGTCGGCGTCTCGCCC
GACCACCAGGGCAAGGGTCTGGGCAGCGCCGTCGTGCTCCCCGGAGTGGAGGCGGCCGAGCGCGCCGGGG
TGCCCGCCTTCCTGGAGACCTCCGCGCCCCGCAACCTCCCCTTCTACGAGCGGCTCGGCTTCACCGTCAC
CGCCGACGTCGAGGTGCCCGAAGGACCGCGCACCTGGTGCATGACCCGCAAGCCCGGTGCCTGACGCCCG
CCCCACGACCCGCAGCGCCCGACCGAAAGGAGCGCACGACCCCATGCATCGGTACCTTTAAGACCAATGA
CTTACAAGGCAGCTGTAGATCTTAGCCACTTTTTAAAAGAAAAGGGGGGACTGGAAGGGCTAATTCACTC
CCAACGAAGACAAGATCTGCTTTTTGCTTGTACTGGGTCTCTCTGGTTAGACCAGATCTGAGCCTGGGAG
CTCTCTGGCTAACTAGGGAACCCACTGCTTAAGCTTCTAGCCAACAAGCTCGTCATCGCTTTGCAGAAGA
GCAGAGAGGATATGCTCATCGTCTAAAGAACTACCCATTTTATTATATATTAGTCACGATATCTATAACA
AGAAAATATATATATAATAAGTTATCACGTAAGTAGAACATGAAATAACAATATAATTATCGTATGAGTT
AAATCTTAAAAGTCACGTAAAAGATAATCATGCGTCATTTTGACTCACGCGGTCGTTATAGTTCAAAATC
AGTGACACTTACCGCATTGACAAGCACGCCTCACGGGAGCTCCAAGCGGCGACTGAGATGTCCTAAATGC
ACAGCGACGGATTCGCGCTATTTAGAAAGAGAGAGCAATATTTCAAGAATGCATGCGTCAATTTTACGCA
GACTATCTTTCTAGGGTTAAAAAAGATTTGCGCTTTACTCGACCTAAACTTTAAACACGTCATAGAATCT
TCGTTTGACAAAAACCACATTGTGGCCAAGCTGTGTGACGCGACGCGCGCTAAAGAATGGCAAACCAAGT
CGCGCGAGGTACCAGCTTTTGTTCCCTTTAGTGAGGGTTAATTTCGAGCTTGGCGTAATCATGGTCATAG
CTGTTTCCTGTGTGAAATTGTTATCCGCTCACAATTCCACACAACATACGAGCCGGAAGCATAAAGTGTA
AAGCCTGGGGTGCCTAATGAGTGAGCTAACTCACATTAATTGCGTTGCGCTCACTGCCCGCTTTCCAGTC
GGGAAACCTGTCGTGCCAGCTGCATTAATGAATCGGCCAACGCGCGGGGAGAGGCGGTTTGCGTATTGGG
CGCTCTTCCGCTTCCTCGCTCACTGACTCGCTGCGCTCGGTCGTTCGGCTGCGGCGAGCGGTATCAGCTC
ACTCAAAGGCGGTAATACGGTTATCCACAGAATCAGGGGATAACGCAGGAAAGAACATGTGAGCAAAAGG
CCAGCAAAAGGCCAGGAACCGTAAAAAGGCCGCGTTGCTGGCGTTTTTCCATAGGCTCCGCCCCCCTGAC
GAGCATCACAAAAATCGACGCTCAAGTCAGAGGTGGCGAAACCCGACAGGACTATAAAGATACCAGGCGT
TTCCCCCTGGAAGCTCCCTCGTGCGCTCTCCTGTTCCGACCCTGCCGCTTACCGGATACCTGTCCGCCTT
TCTCCCTTCGGGAAGCGTGGCGCTTTCTCATAGCTCACGCTGTAGGTATCTCAGTTCGGTGTAGGTCGTT
CGCTCCAAGCTGGGCTGTGTGCACGAACCCCCCGTTCAGCCCGACCGCTGCGCCTTATCCGGTAACTATC
GTCTTGAGTCCAACCCGGTAAGACACGACTTATCGCCACTGGCAGCAGCCACTGGTAACAGGATTAGCAG
AGCGAGGTATGTAGGCGGTGCTACAGAGTTCTTGAAGTGGTGGCCTAACTACGGCTACACTAGAAGAACA
GTATTTGGTATCTGCGCTCTGCTGAAGCCAGTTACCTTCGGAAAAAGAGTTGGTAGCTCTTGATCCGGCA
AACAAACCACCGCTGGTAGCGGTGGTTTTTTTGTTTGCAAGCAGCAGATTACGCGCAGAAAAAAAGGATC
TCAAGAAGATCCTTTGATCTTTTCTACGGGGTCTGACGCTCAGTGGAACGAAAACTCACGTTAAGGGATT
TTGGTCATGAGATTATCAAAAAGGATCTTCACCTAGATCCTTTTAAATTAAAAATGAAGTTTTAAATCAA
TCTAAAGTATATATGAGTAAACTTGGTCTGACAGTTACCAATGCTTAATCAGTGAGGCACCTATCTCAGC
GATCTGTCTATTTCGTTCATCCATAGTTGCCTGACTCCCCGTCGTGTAGATAACTACGATACGGGAGGGC
TTACCATCTGGCCCCAGTGCTGCAATGATACCGCGAGACCCACGCTCACCGGCTCCAGATTTATCAGCAA
TAAACCAGCCAGCCGGAAGGGCCGAGCGCAGAAGTGGTCCTGCAACTTTATCCGCCTCCATCCAGTCTAT
TAATTGTTGCCGGGAAGCTAGAGTAAGTAGTTCGCCAGTTAATAGTTTGCGCAACGTTGTTGCCATTGCT
ACAGGCATCGTGGTGTCACGCTCGTCGTTTGGTATGGCTTCATTCAGCTCCGGTTCCCAACGATCAAGGC
GAGTTACATGATCCCCCATGTTGTGCAAAAAAGCGGTTAGCTCCTTCGGTCCTCCGATCGTTGTCAGAAG
TAAGTTGGCCGCAGTGTTATCACTCATGGTTATGGCAGCACTGCATAATTCTCTTACTGTCATGCCATCC
GTAAGATGCTTTTCTGTGACTGGTGAGTACTCAACCAAGTCATTCTGAGAATAGTGTATGCGGCGACCGA
GTTGCTCTTGCCCGGCGTCAATACGGGATAATACCGCGCCACATAGCAGAACTTTAAAAGTGCTCATCAT
TGGAAAACGTTCTTCGGGGCGAAAACTCTCAAGGATCTTACCGCTGTTGAGATCCAGTTCGATGTAACCC
ACTCGTGCACCCAACTGATCTTCAGCATCTTTTACTTTCACCAGCGTTTCTGGGTGAGCAAAAACAGGAA
GGCAAAATGCCGCAAAAAAGGGAATAAGGGCGACACGGAAATGTTGAATACTCATACTCTTCCTTTTTCA
ATATTATTGAAGCATTTATCAGGGTTATTGTCTCATGAGCGGATACATATTTGAATGTATTTAGAAAAAT
AAACAAATAGGGGTTCCGCGCACATTTCCCCGAAAAGTGCCACCTAAATTGTAAGCGTTAATATTTTGTT
AAAATTCGCGTTAAATTTTTGTTAAATCAGCTCATTTTTTAACCAATAGGCCGAAATCGGCAAAATCCCT
TATAAATCAAAAGAATAGACCGAGATAGGGT
[37 nt withheld, positions 11372-11408]
AAAGAACGTGGACTCCAACGTCAAAGG
[49 nt withheld, positions 11436-11484]
T
[91 nt withheld, positions 11486-11576]
G
[124 nt withheld, positions 11578-11701]
CCCATTCGCCATTCAGGCTGCGCAACTGTTGGGAAGGGCGATCGGTGCGGGCCTCTTCGCTATTACGCCA
GCTGGCGAAAGGGGGATGTGCTGCAAGGCGATTAAGTTGGGTAACGCCAGGGTTTTCCCAGTCACGACGT
TGTAAAACGACGGCCAGTGAATTGTAATACGACTCACTATAGGGCGAATTGGAGCTCGGTATTCACGACA
GCAGGCTGAATAATAAAAAAATTAGAAACTATTATTTAACCCTAGAAAGATAATCATATTGTGACGTACG
TTAAAGATAATCATGCGTAAAATTGACGCATGTGTTTTATCGGTCTGTATATCGAGGTTTATTTATTAAT
TTGAATAGATATTAAGTTTTATTATATTTACACTTACATACTAATAATAAATTCAACAAACAATTTATTT
ATGTTTATTTATTTATTAAAAAAAAACAAAAACTCAAAATTTCTTCTATAAAGTAACAAAACTTTTAAAC
ATTCTCTCTTTTACAAAAATAAACTTATTTTGTACTTTAAAAACAGTCATGTTGTATTATAAAATAAGTA
ATTAGCTTAACCTATACATAATAGAAACAAATTATACTTATTAGTCAGTCAGAAACAACTTTGGCACATA
TCAATATTATGCTCTCGTTAATA
Features (pLannotate 1.2.2; 30 found; start..end, strand, type, name):
    162..395     +  misc_feature   RRE: The Rev response element (RRE) of HIV-1 allows for Rev-dependent mRNA export from the nucleus to the cytoplasm.
    448..733     +  enhancer       CMV enhancer: human cytomegalovirus immediate early enhancer; contains an 18-bp deletion relative to the standard CMV enhancer
    735..878     +  promoter       chicken β-actin promoter (fragment): contains a 21-bp deletion relative to the standard chicken β-actin promoter
    881..1037    +  promoter       chicken β-actin promoter (fragment): contains a 21-bp deletion relative to the standard chicken β-actin promoter
   1038..1265    +  intron         hybrid intron: hybrid between chicken β-actin (CBA) and minute virus of mice (MMV) introns (Gray et al., 2011)
   1340..1831    +  CDS            tadA: TADA_ECOLI - Also known as yfhC. Experimental evidence at protein level: Swiss-Prot protein existence level 1. Catalyzes the deamination of adenosine to inosine at the wobble position 34 of tRNA(Arg2). Essential for cell viability. From Escherichia coli (strain K12).
   1934..3535    +  CDS            dCas9(N): N-terminal portion of catalytically inactive Streptococcus pyogenes dCas9 carrying the D10A mutation (Zetsche et al., 2015)
   3536..6030    +  CDS            Cas9(C) (fragment): C-terminal portion of Streptococcus pyogenes Cas9 (Zetsche et al., 2015)
   6109..6266    +  misc_feature   WPRE (fragment): woodchuck hepatitis virus posttranscriptional regulatory element
   6272..6354    +  misc_feature   WPRE (fragment): woodchuck hepatitis virus posttranscriptional regulatory element
   6358..6582    +  polyA_signal   bGH poly(A) signal: bovine growth hormone polyadenylation signal
   6596..6659    -  misc_RNA       tracrRNA (fragment): trans-activating CRISPR RNA for the Streptococcus pyogenes CRISPR/Cas9 system
   6669..6909    -  promoter       U6 promoter: RNA polymerase III promoter for human U6 snRNA
   6957..7074    +  misc_feature   cPPT/CTS: central polypurine tract and central termination sequence of HIV-1
   7123..7633    +  promoter       hPGK promoter: human phosphoglycerate kinase 1 promoter
   7655..8254    +  CDS            PuroR: puromycin N-acetyltransferase; pac from Streptomyces alboniger; confers resistance to puromycin
   8297..8380    +  CDS            nef (fragment): NEF_HV1Z2 - Experimental evidence at protein level: Swiss-Prot protein existence level 1. Extracellular Nef protein targets CD4(+) T-lymphocytes for apoptosis by interacting with CXCR4 surface receptors. From Human immunodeficiency virus type 1 group M subtype D (isolate Z2/CDC-Z34) (HIV-1).
   8382..8504    +  LTR            3' LTR (ΔU3) (fragment): self-inactivating 3' long terminal repeat (LTR) from HIV-1
   8907..9038    +  CDS            FP (fragment): FP25_NPVAC - Experimental evidence at protein level: Swiss-Prot protein existence level 1. From Autographa californica nuclear polyhedrosis virus (AcMNPV).
   9055..9073    -  promoter       T3 promoter: promoter for bacteriophage T3 RNA polymerase
   9116..9138    -  protein_bind   lac operator (fragment): The lac repressor binds to the lac operator to inhibit transcription in E. coli. This inhibition can be relieved by adding lactose or isopropyl-β-D-thiogalactopyranoside (IPTG). lac repressor encoded by lacI
   9142..9172    -  promoter       lac promoter: promoter for the E. coli lac operon
   9187..9208    -  protein_bind   CAP binding site: CAP binding activates transcription in the presence of cAMP. E. coli catabolite activator protein
   9221..9313    -  CDS            lacI (fragment): lac repressor; lacI; The lac repressor binds to the lac operator to inhibit transcription in E. coli. This inhibition can be relieved by adding lactose or isopropyl-β-D-thiogalactopyranoside (IPTG).
   9496..10084   -  rep_origin     ori: high-copy-number ColE1/pMB1/pBR322/pUC origin of replication
  10255..11115   -  CDS            AmpR: β-lactamase; bla; confers resistance to ampicillin, carbenicillin, and related antibiotics
  11116..11220   -  promoter       AmpR promoter: bla
  11273..11701   -  rep_origin     f1 ori (sequence partly withheld): f1 bacteriophage origin of replication; arrow indicates direction of (+) strand synthesis
  11706..11863   -  CDS            lacZα (fragment): LacZα fragment of β-galactosidase; lacZ fragment
  11866..11884   +  promoter       T7 promoter: promoter for bacteriophage T7 RNA polymerase
