[The description below was written by a language model from this plasmid's Addgene catalogue record and pLannotate feature annotations shown in this document.]
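Description:
pEJS2194-RP_PiggyBac_SpCas9ABE8e-tracrRNA-Puro is a mammalian expression plasmid built on a PiggyBac transposon backbone, intended for making stable cell lines that constitutively express the adenine base editor SpCas9-ABE8e together with the SpCas9 tracrRNA. In bacteria it is maintained through a high-copy ColE1/pUC-type origin and ampicillin resistance; an f1 origin and lac/T3/T7 cloning-vector remnants are also present. The PiggyBac inverted repeats themselves are not called in the feature table, although a small baculovirus-derived fragment of the kind that typically flanks PiggyBac ends is detected. The catalogue lists a total size of 11,504 bp, whereas the sequenced record is 12,354 nt; the record does not explain the difference.

The payload comprises three expression units. A CMV enhancer/chicken β-actin promoter with a hybrid intron drives the base editor, an evolved E. coli TadA deaminase domain fused to the N-terminus of S. pyogenes Cas9 carrying the D10A nickase mutation, followed by a truncated WPRE and the bGH polyadenylation signal. On the opposite strand, a human U6 Pol III promoter transcribes the tracrRNA. An hPGK promoter then drives puromycin N-acetyltransferase for selecting integrants. Lentiviral remnants (RRE, cPPT/CTS, a nef fragment and part of a ΔU3 3′ LTR) are scattered around the cassette, suggesting that it was transferred from a lentiviral vector; they are not needed for transposition.

Co-delivery with PiggyBac transposase would integrate the cassette into the genome. Because no crRNA is encoded, the resulting cells are primed for editing only when a targeting crRNA is supplied separately. This fits the associated study of self-delivering, chemically modified crRNAs.
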