Addgene plasmid #211821: pEJS2194-RP_PiggyBac_SpCas9ABE8e-tracrRNA-Puro
Purpose: PiggyBac vector expressing SpCas9-ABE8e with tracrRNA for stable cell line establishment
Depositing lab: Erik Sontheimer. Depositing organization: University of Massachusetts, Worcester. Publication: Self-delivering, chemically modified CRISPR RNAs for AAV co-delivery and genome editing in vivo. Zhang H, Kelly K, Lee J, Echeverria D, Cooper D, Panwala R, Amrani N, Chen Z, Gaston N, Wagh A, Newby GA, Xie J, Liu DR, Gao G, Wolfe SA, Khvorova A, Watts JK, Sontheimer EJ. Nucleic Acids Res. 2023 Nov 30:gkad1125. doi: 10.1093/nar/gkad1125. PubMed 38033325.
Backbone
  Vector backbone: PiggyBac backbone
  Backbone size w/o insert (bp): 3837
  Total vector size (bp): 11504
  Vector type: Mammalian Expression
  Selectable markers: Puromycin
Growth in bacteria
  Bacterial resistance: Ampicillin, 100 μg/mL
  Growth temperature: 30°C
  Growth strain: NEB Stable
  Copy number: Unknown
Gene/Insert
  Gene/Insert name: SpCas9-ABE8e, tracrRNA and Puromycin resistance gene
  Species: Synthetic
  Insert size (bp): 7667
  Promoter: chicken β-actin promoter, U6 promoter and hPGK promoter
  Cloning method: Gibson Cloning
  Sequencing primers: 5′ GTGggtacccgttacataacttac; 3′ GTCGTGGGGCGGGCGTCAGGCACC
Terms and licenses: Academic/Nonprofit Terms; Industry Terms: Not Available to Industry
Depositor comments: Please visit https://doi.org/10.1101/2023.03.20.533459 for bioRxiv preprint.
How to cite: pEJS2194-RP_PiggyBac_SpCas9ABE8e-tracrRNA-Puro was a gift from Erik Sontheimer (Addgene plasmid # 211821 ; http://n2t.net/addgene:211821 ; RRID:Addgene_211821)
